Addgene plasmid #106287: pJL1 BSMT1
Purpose: Expresses BSMT1 in Ecoli off a T7 promoter
Depositing lab: James Collins. Depositing organization: Massachusetts Institute of Technology. Publication: BioBits Explorer: A modular synthetic biology education kit. Huang A, Nguyen PQ, Stark JC, Takahashi MK, Donghia N, Ferrante T, Dy AJ, Hsu KJ, Dubner RS, Pardee K, Jewett MC, Collins JJ. Sci Adv. 2018 Aug 1;4(8):eaat5105. doi: 10.1126/sciadv.aat5105. eCollection 2018 Aug. PubMed 30083608.
Backbone
  Vector backbone: pJL1
  Backbone manufacturer: Michael Jewett Lab
  Backbone size w/o insert (bp): 2724
  Total vector size (bp): 3264
  Vector type: Bacterial Expression
Growth in bacteria
  Bacterial resistance: Kanamycin, 50 μg/mL
  Growth temperature: 37°C
  Growth strain: DH5alpha
  Copy number: High Copy
Gene/Insert
  Gene/Insert name: BSMT1 (alt name: SAM carboxyl methyltransferase I)
  Species: Petunia x hybrida
  Insert size (bp): 1074
  Promoter: T7
  Cloning method: Gibson Cloning
  Sequencing primers: 5′ GAAATTAATACGACTCACTATAGGGAGACC; 3′ GCTCGAGGTTATCCGGATATAGTTC
Resource information
  A portion of this plasmid was derived from a plasmid made by: IGEM part: BBa_J45004
Terms and licenses: Academic/Nonprofit Terms; Industry Terms: Not Available to Industry
How to cite: pJL1 BSMT1 was a gift from James Collins (Addgene plasmid # 106287 ; http://n2t.net/addgene:106287 ; RRID:Addgene_106287)
