[The description below was written by a language model from this plasmid's Addgene catalogue record and pLannotate feature annotations shown in this document.]
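Description:
pJL1 BSMT1 is a small, high-copy bacterial expression plasmid built on the pJL1 backbone, a minimal T7-driven vector. It replicates in E. coli through a ColE1/pUC-type origin and is selected with kanamycin via an aph(3')-Ia (KanR) gene that lies on the opposite strand from the expression cassette.

The payload is the coding sequence for BSMT1 from Petunia x hybrida, a SAM-dependent carboxyl methyltransferase that converts benzoic acid into the volatile ester methyl benzoate, a floral scent compound. The roughly 1.07 kb open reading frame was inserted by Gibson assembly and derives in part from an iGEM registry part. It sits downstream of a bacteriophage T7 promoter and the efficient T7 gene 10 ribosome binding site, and is followed by a T7 terminator, so expression depends on a supply of T7 RNA polymerase. A short stretch between the gene and the terminator is annotated as a fragment of a T7 gene 10B-derived solubility tag. It lies downstream of the BSMT1 coding sequence, and the record does not indicate that it is fused to the protein.

Two sequence records exist and they differ. The depositor's 3,264 bp sequence contains lac-derived remnants (lacI and lacZα fragments, a CAP site, the lac promoter and the lac operator) between the origin and the T7 promoter. The repository's 2,840 nt sequencing result lacks this region but otherwise shows the same parts in the same order. The stated purpose is T7-driven expression of BSMT1 in E. coli, and the associated publication describes a modular synthetic biology education kit, which suggests use as an odour-generating enzyme module for teaching.
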