Features (pLannotate 1.2.2; 12 found; start..end, strand, type, name):
     12..600     +  rep_origin     ori: high-copy-number ColE1/pMB1/pBR322/pUC origin of replication
    793..881     +  CDS            lacI (fragment): lac repressor; lacI; The lac repressor binds to the lac operator to inhibit transcription in E. coli. This inhibition can be relieved by adding lactose or isopropyl-β-D-thiogalactopyranoside (IPTG).
    894..915     +  protein_bind   CAP binding site: CAP binding activates transcription in the presence of cAMP. E. coli catabolite activator protein
    930..960     +  promoter       lac promoter: promoter for the E. coli lac operon
    968..984     +  protein_bind   lac operator: The lac repressor binds to the lac operator to inhibit transcription in E. coli. This inhibition can be relieved by adding lactose or isopropyl-β-D-thiogalactopyranoside (IPTG). lac repressor encoded by lacI
   1004..1024    +  CDS            lacZα (fragment): LacZα fragment of β-galactosidase; lacZ fragment
   1044..1062    +  promoter       T7 promoter: promoter for bacteriophage T7 RNA polymerase
   1094..1116    +  RBS            RBS: efficient ribosome binding site from bacteriophage T7 gene 10 (Olins and Rangwala, 1989)
   1124..2194    +  CDS            BSMT1: BSMT1_PETHY - Experimental evidence at protein level: Swiss-Prot protein existence level 1. Converts benzoic acid into the volatile ester methyl benzoates (PubMed:14630969). This scent, mostly produced in a rhythmical, diurnal manner, attracts the pollinators (PubMed:14630969). From Petunia hybrida (Petunia).
   2206..2255    +  CDS            SET1 (fragment): solubility-enhancement tag derived from T7 phage gene 10B
   2263..2310    +  terminator     T7 terminator: transcription terminator for bacteriophage T7 RNA polymerase
   2328..3143    -  CDS            KanR: aminoglycoside phosphotransferase; aph(3')-Ia; confers resistance to kanamycin in bacteria or G418 (Geneticin®) in eukaryotes
>Addgene plasmid #106287 | pJL1 BSMT1 | depositor full sequence | sequence record 202620 | pJL1 BSMT1 sequence 3264 bps
GGATCCTGCAGTTGAGATCCTTTTTTTCTGCGCGTAATCTGCTGCTTGCAAACAAAAAAACCACCGCTAC
CAGCGGTGGTTTGTTTGCCGGATCAAGAGCTACCAACTCTTTTTCCGAAGGTAACTGGCTTCAGCAGAGC
GCAGATACCAAATACTGTCCTTCTAGTGTAGCCGTAGTTAGGCCACCACTTCAAGAACTCTGTAGCACCG
CCTACATACCTCGCTCTGCTAATCCTGTTACCAGTGGCTGCTGCCAGTGGCGATAAGTCGTGTCTTACCG
GGTTGGACTCAAGACGATAGTTACCGGATAAGGCGCAGCGGTCGGGCTGAACGGGGGGTTCGTGCACACA
GCCCAGCTTGGAGCGAACGACCTACACCGAACTGAGATACCTACAGCGTGAGCATTGAGAAAGCGCCACG
CTTCCCGAAGGGAGAAAGGCGGACAGGTATCCGGTAAGCGGCAGGGTCGGAACAGGAGAGCGCACGAGGG
AGCTTCCAGGGGGAAACGCCTGGTATCTTTATAGTCCTGTCGGGTTTCGCCACCTCTGACTTGAGCGTCG
ATTTTTGTGATGCTCGTCAGGGGGGCGGAGCCTATGGAAAAACGCCAGCAACGCGGCCTTTTTACGGTTC
CTGGCCTTTTGCTGGCCTTTTGCTCACATGTTCTTTCCTGCGTTATCCCCTGATTCTGTGGATAACCGTA
TTACCGCCTTTGAGTGAGCTGATACCGCTCGCCGCAGCCGAACGACCGAGCGCAGCGAGTCAGTGAGCGA
GGAAGCGGAAGAAGCTCGCACGCCAATACGCAAACCGCCTCTCCCCGCGCGTTGGCCGATTCATTAATGC
AGCTGGCACGACAGGTTTCCCGACTGGAAAGCGGGCAGTGAGCGCAACGCAATTAATGTGAGTTAGCTCA
CTCATTAGGCACCCCAGGCTTTACACTTTATGCTTCCGGCTCGTATGTTGTGTGGAATTGTGAGCGGATA
ACAATTTCACACAGGAAACAGCTATGACCATGATTACGAATTCAGATCTCGATCCCGCGAAATTAATACG
ACTCACTATAGGGAGACCACAACGGTTTCCCTCTAGAAATAATTTTGTTTAACTTTAAGAAGGAGATATA
CATATGGAAGTTGTTGAAGTTCTTCACATGAATGGAGGAAATGGAGACAGTAGCTATGCAAACAATTCTT
TGGTTCAGCAAAAGGTGATTCTCATGACAAAGCCAATAACTGAGCAAGCCATGATTGATCTCTACAGCAG
CCTCTTTCCAGAAACCTTATGCATTGCAGATTTGGGTTGTTCTTTGGGAGCTAACACTTTCTTGGTGGTC
TCACAGCTTGTTAAAATAGTAGAAAAAGAACGAAAAAAGCATGGTTTTAAGTCTCCAGAGTTTTATTTTC
ACTTCAATGATCTTCCTGGCAATGATTTTAATACACTTTTTCAGTCACTGGGGGCATTTCAAGAAGATTT
GAGAAAGCATATAGGGGAAAGCTTTGGTCCATGTTTTTTCAGTGGAGTGCCTGGTTCATTTTATACTAGA
CTTTTCCCTTCCAAAAGTTTACATTTTGTTTACTCCTCCTACAGTCTCATGTGGCTATCTCAGGTGCCTA
ATGGGATTGAAAATAACAAGGGAAACATTTACATGGCAAGAACAAGCCCTCTAAGTGTTATTAAAGCATA
CTACAAGCAATATGAAATAGATTTTTCAAATTTTCTCAAGTACCGTTCAGAGGAATTGATGAAAGGTGGA
AAGATGGTGTTAACACTCCTAGGTAGAGAAAGTGAGGATCCTACTAGCAAAGAATGCTGTTACATTTGGG
AGCTTCTAGCCATGGCCCTCAATAAGTTGGTTGAAGAGGGATTGATAAAAGAAGAGAAAGTAGATGCATT
CAATATTCCTCAATACACACCATCACCAGCAGAAGTAAAGTACATAGTTGAGAAGGAAGGATCATTCACC
ATTAATCGCTTGGAAACATCAAGAGTTCATTGGAATGCTTCTAATAATGAGAAGAATGGTGGTTACAATG
TGTCAAGGTGCATGAGAGCTGTGGCTGAGCCTTTGCTTGTCAGCCACTTTGACAAGGAATTGATGGATTT
AGTGTTCCACAAGTACGAAGAGATTGTTTCTGATTGCATGTCCAAAGAGAATACTGAGTTTATAAATGTC
ATCATCTCCTTGACCAAAATAAATTAAGTCGACCGGCTGCTAACAAAGCCCGAAAGGAAGCTGAGTTGGC
TGCTGCCACCGCTGAGCAATAACTAGCATAACCCCTTGGGGCCTCTAAACGGGTCTTGAGGGGTTTTTTG
CTGAAAGCCAATTCTGATTAGAAAAACTCATCGAGCATCAAATGAAACTGCAATTTATTCATATCAGGAT
TATCAATACCATATTTTTGAAAAAGCCGTTTCTGTAATGAAGGAGAAAACTCACCGAGGCAGTTCCATAG
GATGGCAAGATCCTGGTATCGGTCTGCGATTCCGACTCGTCCAACATCAATACAACCTATTAATTTCCCC
TCGTCAAAAATAAGGTTATCAAGTGAGAAATCACCATGAGTGACGACTGAATCCGGTGAGAATGGCAAAA
GCTTATGCATTTCTTTCCAGACTTGTTCAACAGGCCAGCCATTACGCTCGTCATCAAAATCACTCGCATC
AACCAAACCGTTATTCATTCGTGATTGCGCCTGAGCGAGACGAAATACGCGATCGCTGTTAAAAGGACAA
TTACAAACAGGAATCGAATGCAACCGGCGCAGGAACACTGCCAGCGCATCAACAATATTTTCACCTGAAT
CAGGATATTCTTCTAATACCTGGAATGCTGTTTTCCCGGGGATCGCAGTGGTGAGTAACCATGCATCATC
AGGAGTACGGATAAAATGCTTGATGGTCGGAAGAGGCATAAATTCCGTCAGCCAGTTTAGTCTGACCATC
TCATCTGTAACATCATTGGCAACGCTACCTTTGCCATGTTTCAGAAACAACTCTGGCGCATCGGGCTTCC
CATACAATCGATAGATTGTCGCACCTGATTGCCCGACATTATCGCGAGCCCATTTATACCCATATAAATC
AGCATCCATGTTGGAATTTAATCGCGGCTTCGAGCAAGACGTTTCCCGTTGAATATGGCTCATAACACCC
CTTGTATTACTGTTTATGTAAGCAGACAGTTTTATTGTTCATGATGATATATTTTTATCTTGTGCAATGT
AACATCAGAGATTTTGAGACACAACGTGAGATCAAAGGATCTTC
