Features (pLannotate 1.2.2; 7 found; start..end, strand, type, name):
      1..589     +  rep_origin     ori: high-copy-number ColE1/pMB1/pBR322/pUC origin of replication
    617..635     +  promoter       T7 promoter: promoter for bacteriophage T7 RNA polymerase
    667..689     +  RBS            RBS: efficient ribosome binding site from bacteriophage T7 gene 10 (Olins and Rangwala, 1989)
    697..1767    +  CDS            BSMT1: BSMT1_PETHY - Experimental evidence at protein level: Swiss-Prot protein existence level 1. Converts benzoic acid into the volatile ester methyl benzoates (PubMed:14630969). This scent, mostly produced in a rhythmical, diurnal manner, attracts the pollinators (PubMed:14630969). From Petunia hybrida (Petunia).
   1782..1831    +  CDS            SET1 (fragment): solubility-enhancement tag derived from T7 phage gene 10B
   1839..1886    +  terminator     T7 terminator: transcription terminator for bacteriophage T7 RNA polymerase
   1904..2719    -  CDS            KanR: aminoglycoside phosphotransferase; aph(3')-Ia; confers resistance to kanamycin in bacteria or G418 (Geneticin®) in eukaryotes
>Addgene plasmid #106287 | pJL1 BSMT1 | addgene full sequence | sequence record 206338 | Addgene NGS Result
TTGAGATCCTTTTTTTCTGCGCGTAATCTGCTGCTTGCAAACAAAAAAACCACCGCTACCAGCGGTGGTT
TGTTTGCCGGATCAAGAGCTACCAACTCTTTTTCCGAAGGTAACTGGCTTCAGCAGAGCGCAGATACCAA
ATACTGTTCTTCTAGTGTAGCCGTAGTTAGGCCACCACTTCAAGAACTCTGTAGCACCGCCTACATACCT
CGCTCTGCTAATCCTGTTACCAGTGGCTGCTGCCAGTGGCGATAAGTCGTGTCTTACCGGGTTGGACTCA
AGACGATAGTTACCGGATAAGGCGCAGCGGTCGGGCTGAACGGGGGGTTCGTGCACACAGCCCAGCTTGG
AGCGAACGACCTACACCGAACTGAGATACCTACAGCGTGAGCTATGAGAAAGCGCCACGCTTCCCGAAGG
GAGAAAGGCGGACAGGTATCCGGTAAGCGGCAGGGTCGGAACAGGAGAGCGCACGAGGGAGCTTCCAGGG
GGAAACGCCTGGTATCTTTATAGTCCTGTCGGGTTTCGCCACCTCTGACTTGAGCGTCGATTTTTGTGAT
GCTCGTCAGGGGGGCGGAGCCTATGGAAAAACGCCAGCAACGCGATCCCGCGAAATTAATACGACTCACT
ATAGGGAGACCACAACGGTTTCCCTCTAGAAATAATTTTGTTTAACTTTAAGAAGGAGATATACATATGG
AAGTTGTTGAAGTTCTTCACATGAATGGAGGAAATGGAGACAGTAGCTATGCAAACAATTCTTTGGTTCA
GCAAAAGGTGATTCTCATGACAAAGCCAATAACTGAGCAAGCCATGATTGATCTCTACAGCAGCCTCTTT
CCAGAAACCTTATGCATTGCAGATTTGGGTTGTTCTTTGGGAGCTAACACTTTCTTGGTGGTCTCACAGC
TTGTTAAAATAGTAGAAAAAGAACGAAAAAAGCATGGTTTTAAGTCTCCAGAGTTTTATTTTCACTTCAA
TGATCTTCCTGGCAATGATTTTAATACACTTTTTCAGTCACTGGGGGCATTTCAAGAAGATTTGAGAAAG
CATATAGGGGAAAGCTTTGGTCCATGTTTTTTCAGTGGAGTGCCTGGTTCATTTTATACTAGACTTTTCC
CTTCCAAAAGTTTACATTTTGTTTACTCCTCCTACAGTCTCATGTGGCTATCTCAGGTGCCTAATGGGAT
TGAAAATAACAAGGGAAACATTTACATGGCAAGAACAAGCCCTCTAAGTGTTATTAAAGCATACTACAAG
CAATATGAAATAGATTTTTCAAATTTTCTCAAGTACCGTTCAGAGGAATTGATGAAAGGTGGAAAGATGG
TGTTAACACTCCTAGGTAGAGAAAGTGAGGATCCTACTAGCAAAGAATGCTGTTACATTTGGGAGCTTCT
AGCCATGGCCCTCAATAAGTTGGTTGAAGAGGGATTGATAAAAGAAGAGAAAGTAGATGCATTCAATATT
CCTCAATACACACCATCACCAGCAGAAGTAAAGTACATAGTTGAGAAGGAAGGATCATTCACCATTAATC
GCTTGGAAACATCAAGAGTTCATTGGAATGCTTCTAATAATGAGAAGAATGGTGGTTACAATGTGTCAAG
GTGCATGAGAGCTGTGGCTGAGCCTTTGCTTGTCAGCCACTTTGACAAGGAATTGATGGATTTAGTGTTC
CACAAGTACGAAGAGATTGTTTCTGATTGCATGTCCAAAGAGAATACTGAGTTTATAAATGTCATCATCT
CCTTGACCAAAATAAATTAATAAGTCGACCGGCTGCTAACAAAGCCCGAAAGGAAGCTGAGTTGGCTGCT
GCCACCGCTGAGCAATAACTAGCATAACCCCTTGGGGCCTCTAAACGGGTCTTGAGGGGTTTTTTGCTGA
AAGCCAATTCTGATTAGAAAAACTCATCGAGCATCAAATGAAACTGCAATTTATTCATATCAGGATTATC
AATACCATATTTTTGAAAAAGCCGTTTCTGTAATGAAGGAGAAAACTCACCGAGGCAGTTCCATAGGATG
GCAAGATCCTGGTATCGGTCTGCGATTCCGACTCGTCCAACATCAATACAACCTATTAATTTCCCCTCGT
CAAAAATAAGGTTATCAAGTGAGAAATCACCATGAGTGACGACTGAATCCGGTGAGAATGGCAAAAGCTT
ATGCATTTCTTTCCAGACTTGTTCAACAGGCCAGCCATTACGCTCGTCATCAAAATCACTCGCATCAACC
AAACCGTTATTCATTCGTGATTGCGCCTGAGCGAGACGAAATACGCGATCGCTGTTAAAAGGACAATTAC
AAACAGGAATCGAATGCAACCGGCGCAGGAACACTGCCAGCGCATCAACAATATTTTCACCTGAATCAGG
ATATTCTTCTAATACCTGGAATGCTGTTTTCCCGGGGATCGCAGTGGTGAGTAACCATGCATCATCAGGA
GTACGGATAAAATGCTTGATGGTCGGAAGAGGCATAAATTCCGTCAGCCAGTTTAGTCTGACCATCTCAT
CTGTAACATCATTGGCAACGCTACCTTTGCCATGTTTCAGAAACAACTCTGGCGCATCGGGCTTCCCATA
CAATCGATAGATTGTCGCACCTGATTGCCCGACATTATCGCGAGCCCATTTATACCCATATAAATCAGCA
TCCATGTTGGAATTTAATCGCGGCTTCGAGCAAGACGTTTCCCGTTGAATATGGCTCATAACACCCCTTG
TATTACTGTTTATGTAAGCAGACAGTTTTATTGTTCATGATGATATATTTTTATCTTGTGCAATGTAACA
TCAGAGATTTTGAGACACAACGTGAGATCAAAGGATCTTC
